>Addgene plasmid #15513 | OMP-SpH-ACNF TV | addgene partial sequence | sequence record 21983 | 15513 with M13F
CCCGACGTCGCATGCTCTTTCATACCCTAGAGGATTGGTACCTGCAGGGCAGCCAGGAAACCTGGCTGAC
AGGTGAAACTCAATCCTCATGAGAGATCTCACGACTCGGCCTCATCCTCAAGGCTGGCAGGGTGGAGTTG
CTCAGAGCTACAGGGCCCATGAGAGAAGGATTCTGATGCTATGGGCTTGCAGCAAGATGTGCAAACCACA
CCACGGAGGCACACACACCACACCACAGAGGGGAGGGCACACAGTCTTTATTGTGAAACAGGCACAACAG
AGACACTCATGTCCCCACAGGGCAGACGGATCCGAGTGAGGCAGAGTTGGGGCACAGGCAGTGTGAACCA
AAGGGGTCTCTAAAGCTGTAGGGAGAGGTCAGGAAGAGAAGCAGAAAGGCAGAGGCACTGTCTGGGTGTG
GCTCCCTAGAGTCAGCAGAATCCAGAAGCACCGGCCAGTGCTTCGGCAAGCATGTTATGGAGCAGAGGCA
CCGGCTCAAGAGACACCGGTACCACAGCCTATCTCCTGCCTCCAGAATCCTGCACCTGAGCTGGGGTTTG
CAGTCCTGGCAGCTCACCAGCTGGGACAGATCCTACCTTCAGTATGCCCGAGGGAGGCAGCCTTGAGACA
GTCAGGGGACACTGCTGAGGTACCTCTGGCTGATGCTAGGTAACAGGCAATGGAAGGCTTTCAGGATGTG
CAAGGCGAGGGACAATGAGACTTGGGGTAGAGCTGACCCTGCTAACTGTGCCACC
