>Addgene plasmid #15513 | OMP-SpH-ACNF TV | addgene partial sequence | sequence record 21984 | 15513 with M13R
GGGAGCTCTCCCATATGGTCGACCTGCAGGCGGCCCCTCGAGGCTAATTACATTCTACCTCCTGTTGCTG
CTGTGGTGACAGCCTCTGGTTCCTGCAAGGAAGCCCTGGGGAGCTCATTACTGTGCCTTTCATCCCCGCT
GTCCCCACTGACTGGGTCCTGTTTGTTGTCACCTCTCTTGTTCTGTCCCATTGCCCTGCAGGGCCTCCCC
TGCTCTCCTCTGGTTTCTCCCTGGAAGGGTAGTAGGGGAGTCGCACCCTGAACCCCCCACCCAGCTGTAC
GTTCCCAGTGCTGAACCTCAGATGCAGAGGTGTCATGCCTGGAACACTTCACCTTCCTCTAGGAAGCTGC
TCCTTTATTCCTAGACCTCAAGGTGACCTGGGGCTGGTGGGCACAGCAGTCAAAGCCAGCCAGGCTGAGT
CTGTTCTGGCTGCTGGTTCCTGGCCTCATGGTGAACCTGACTTTCCCGCCCTAGGGACAAATCCTGGGGG
TTTGGAAGTTCCTTCCTTGCACACTTTGGTTCCTTTCCCTCTTCCCTTGTGCTTAGACCTAATCATGTGT
TCTGCAAGGCTCCCTCTCTTAGGGGCTCCCTGGGCTTCAGTATGCCCCCCCCCCACGTGTGCCACCCCCA
ACTCAGTAGTTTGTTCCCTAAGGCAGAAAGTGGAATGTGAGGTGACAAGGCCATGAGAAAACACAGTTAG
GATGCAATAAAGTTAAAT
