[The description below was written by a language model from this plasmid's Addgene catalogue record.]
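Description:
OMP-SpH-ACNF TV is a mouse gene-targeting vector built on the pGEM5 cloning backbone (about 3 kb without the insert). It is designed to modify the olfactory marker protein (Omp) locus of Mus musculus by homologous recombination. In bacteria it is maintained as a low-copy plasmid under ampicillin selection. In mammalian cells, targeted clones are selected with G418 through a neomycin resistance marker. The "ACNF" in the name presumably refers to this selection cassette, but the record does not describe its composition. No feature table is provided, so the extent of the homology arms, the cloning sites and the exact arrangement of elements are not stated.

The payload is mouse Omp genomic sequence in which the OMP coding region and 3' end have been replaced by synaptopHluorin (SpH). SynaptopHluorin is a genetically encoded reporter of synaptic vesicle release, made by fusing a pH-sensitive GFP variant to a vesicle membrane protein. Its fluorescence rises when vesicles fuse and the acidic vesicle lumen is exposed to the neutral extracellular medium. Because the reporter sits in place of the OMP coding sequence, its expression is expected to be driven by the endogenous Omp regulatory elements rather than by an exogenous promoter. OMP is a well-known marker of mature olfactory sensory neurons, so the probe should be confined to that population.

The vector can be linearized with XhoI before it is introduced into cells. It was used to generate a knock-in mouse strain for in vivo imaging of neuronal activity, and that strain is available from a public repository.
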