Addgene plasmid #15513: OMP-SpH-ACNF TV
Depositing lab: Peter Mombaerts. Depositing organization: Rockefeller University. Publication: In vivo imaging of neuronal activity by targeted expression of a genetically encoded probe in the mouse. Bozza T, McGann JP, Mombaerts P, Wachowiak M. Neuron. 2004 Apr 8. 42(1):9-21. 10.1016/S0896-6273(04)00144-8 PubMed 15066261.
Backbone
  Vector backbone: pGEM5
  Backbone size w/o insert (bp): 3000
  Vector type: Mouse Targeting
  Selectable markers: Neomycin (select with G418)
Growth in bacteria
  Bacterial resistance: Ampicillin, 100 μg/mL
  Growth temperature: 37°C
  Growth strain: DH5alpha
  Copy number: Low Copy
Gene/Insert
  Gene/Insert name: olfactory marker protein (alt names: OMP; Omp)
  Species: M. musculus (mouse)
  Mutation: OMP coding region and 3' end were replaced by synaptopHluorin in this targeting vector.
  GenBank ID: BC132327
  Entrez Gene: Omp
  Cloning method: Restriction Enzyme; 5′ cloning site ? (unknown if destroyed); 3′ cloning site ? (unknown if destroyed)
  Sequencing primers: 5′ N/A
Resource information
  A portion of this plasmid was derived from a plasmid made by: synaptopHluorin was obtained from Dr. James Rothman
Terms and licenses: Academic/Nonprofit Terms; Industry Terms: Not Available to Industry
Depositor comments: Targeting vector can be linearized with XhoI. The mouse strain that was derived from this plasmid is available from The Jackson Laboratory: http://jaxmice.jax.org/strain/004946.html
How to cite: OMP-SpH-ACNF TV was a gift from Peter Mombaerts (Addgene plasmid # 15513 ; http://n2t.net/addgene:15513 ; RRID:Addgene_15513)
